>Addgene plasmid #109551 | p3E-jph1a | addgene full sequence | sequence record 222015 | Addgene NGS Result
CATAGTGACTGCATATGTTGTGTTTTACAGTATTATGTAGTCTGTTTTTTATGCAAAATCTAATTTAATA
TATTGATATTTATATCATTTTACGTTTCTCGTTCAACTTTCTTGTACAAAGTGGTGACGGGCGGACGGTT
CGACTTCGACGATGGAGGCACTTACTGTGGCGGATGGGAGGACGGGAAAGCCCACGGACACGGCATCTGC
ACGGGACCCAAGGGTCAGGGCGAGTACTCCGGGTCCTGGTCCCACGGGTTTGAGGTAGTCGGGGTCTACA
CCTGGCCCAGCGGGAACACGTACCAGGGCTACTGGTCGCAGGGGAAGCGCCACGGGCTGGGTGTTGAGAC
CAAGGGGAAATGGCTTTATCGCGGGGAGTGGAGTCACGGGTTCAAGGGTCGCTATGGAGTTCGGCAGAGC
ACCAACACACCTGCTAGATATGATGGGACGTGGAGTAATGGACTGCAGGATGGATATGGAGTCGAAACCT
ATGGGGATAGTGGCACTTATCAAGGCCAGTGGATGGGGGGCATGAGGCATGGCTATGGCGTCCGTCAGAG
CGTGCCTTATGGAATGGCCACCATCATCCGTTCTCCGCTCCGCACCTCCCTGGCCTCTCTAAGAAGTGTG
CAAAGCAACGGCGCCGTTCTCCAGGACACAGTACCAGACACTCCAGTTGGAAGCCGTGGTGGTTTCGTGC
TGAATTTTCACAGCGACACCGAAGTTGTCACCGGTAAGAAGAAGGGCCTGTTCCGTCGCGGGTCCCTCTT
CGGGAGCCTCCGCCAGCTGCGTAAATCTGACTCCAAAACGTCCATCTCTAGCAAGCGAAGCTCAGCACGT
AGCGATGCCACCATGAGCCGCATCAGCTCCAGCGACGCCAACTCCACCATCAGCTATGGAGAAGGAGAGG
TGCCTGATGATTACACGCCAATGGAGGACCACGTGGATGCCACCACCACTGAGTCCTACATGGGCGAATG
GAAGAACGATAAGCGCAATGGGTTTGGGGTCAGTGAGAGATCCAACGGGCTGAAGTATGAAGGGGAATGG
ATGAACAACAAGAGGCATGGATACGGGTGCACCATATTCCCTGATGGAACCAAAGAGGAGGGGAAGTATA
AAAATAACGTGTTGGTGCGCGGGATAAGGAAGCAGCTCATTCCTCTTAAAAACCATAAAACGAAGGAAAA
AGTGGACCGGGCTGTGGAGGGGGCTCGAAGGTCGGCAGCTATCGCCAGGACGAAAGTGGAAATAGCAGTT
TCAAGGACGTCCCACGCACGGACTAAGAGTGAAGCAGCAGACCAGGCCGCTCTCGCAGCATGTCAGGAGT
CAGATTTAGCCCGAGCTGTGGCTTGTGAATTATCTCCAAGCTTCCATCAACCAGGACTGGAATACATCAA
GCAGAAGTTCAGTGAGCCGGTGGAGGAGATTAAAGAAGAAGCACCCAAAGAAGAGGAGAAGAAGTCTTCA
GGTAGCCCTTTCTATAGGCGCGGGACGACTCCGAGCCACTCTCCAGCCCAAAGCCCGACCCCATCCCCTC
CCCGCACCTCTCAGAAAAGCCAAGCGCAGAACCCCAGCATTAGCCGCAAGATCAGCAAAGACAACAGCGT
AACGGCCCGCAAGATCAGCAGAGACAGCGCTTCTGTAGCCCGCAAGATCAGCAAAGAAGAAAGAGCCTCC
ATTGTGGCCGAAATCACCAAAGTATCCGTACCTCCTCCTCCTCTTCCTCCTCCTCCTCCTCCTGCAGTTC
AGACTATCAAGCTGCAGGATGTCCCACCTCCAAAGCCTCCTAAAGCACTTGAACCCGTGGCCAAACCTGC
GGGCACAGGTAACGGGCAGCTTCATACTGCCTATCACAGTTATTATGTGAAGCCGGTGAAGCAGTTGCCA
CCGCCAGAGGAGCCCGAAGATGAGGAGCCTGAAATCACACAGTCCAGTCTGGCCAGGATGCCTCCACCTC
CGAAAACGCTCAACACACCCACTCCCAAACCAGAGGTCAAGATCAGGAAACAAGAGTCTATTAAACCAAA
GAGCTTAGCTGAAACCAAGAAGGCCAGCTTGGACCTGGTTGAAGAAGCAACGGTGGAAGAATCTGGTCCT
AACTCAATTCTGGTTGCCATGGTGATGCTTTTGAATATTGGATTGGCAATCATTTTTGTCCATTTCCTGA
CATGACAACTTTATTATACAAAGTTGGCATTATAAAAAAGCATTGCTTATCAATTTGTTGCAACGAACAG
GTCACTATCAGTCAAAATAAAATCATTATTTGGAGCTCCATGGTAGCGTTAACGCGGCCGCGATATCCCC
TATAGTGAGTCGTATTACATGGTCATAGCTGTTTCCTGGCAGCTCTGGCCCGTGTCTCAAAATCTCTGAT
GTTACATTGCACAAGATAAAAATATATCATCATGAACAATAAAACTGTCTGCTTACATAAACAGTAATAC
AAGGGGTGTTATGAGCCATATTCAACGGGAAACGTCGAGGCCGCGATTAAATTCCAACATGGATGCTGAT
TTATATGGGTATAAATGGGCTCGCGATAATGTCGGGCAATCAGGTGCGACAATCTATCGCTTGTATGGGA
AGCCCGATGCGCCAGAGTTGTTTCTGAAACATGGCAAAGGTAGCGTTGCCAATGATGTTACAGATGAGAT
GGTCAGACTAAACTGGCTGACGGAATTTATGCCTCTTCCGACCATCAAGCATTTTATCCGTACTCCTGAT
GATGCATGGTTACTCACCACTGCGATCCCCGGAAAAACAGCATTCCAGGTATTAGAAGAATATCCTGATT
CAGGTGAAAATATTGTTGATGCGCTGGCAGTGTTCCTGCGCCGGTTGCATTCGATTCCTGTTTGTAATTG
TCCTTTTAACAGCGATCGCGTATTTCGTCTCGCTCAGGCGCAATCACGAATGAATAACGGTTTGGTTGAT
GCGAGTGATTTTGATGACGAGCGTAATGGCTGGCCTGTTGAACAAGTCTGGAAAGAAATGCATAAACTTT
TGCCATTCTCACCGGATTCAGTCGTCACTCATGGTGATTTCTCACTTGATAACCTTATTTTTGACGAGGG
GAAATTAATAGGTTGTATTGATGTTGGACGAGTCGGAATCGCAGACCGATACCAGGATCTTGCCATCCTA
TGGAACTGCCTCGGTGAGTTTTCTCCTTCATTACAGAAACGGCTTTTTCAAAAATATGGTATTGATAATC
CTGATATGAATAAATTGCAGTTTCATTTGATGCTCGATGAGTTTTTCTAATCAGAATTGGTTAATTGGTT
GTAACACTGGCAGAGCATTACGCTGACTTGACGGGACGGCGCAAGCTCATGACCAAAATCCCTTAACGTG
AGTTACGCGTCGTTCCACTGAGCGTCAGACCCCGTAGAAAAGATCAAAGGATCTTCTTGAGATCCTTTTT
TTCTGCGCGTAATCTGCTGCTTGCAAACAAAAAAACCACCGCTACCAGCGGTGGTTTGTTTGCCGGATCA
AGAGCTACCAACTCTTTTTCCGAAGGTAACTGGCTTCAGCAGAGCGCAGATACCAAATACTGTTCTTCTA
GTGTAGCCGTAGTTAGGCCACCACTTCAAGAACTCTGTAGCACCGCCTACATACCTCGCTCTGCTAATCC
TGTTACCAGTGGCTGCTGCCAGTGGCGATAAGTCGTGTCTTACCGGGTTGGACTCAAGACGATAGTTACC
GGATAAGGCGCAGCGGTCGGGCTGAACGGGGGGTTCGTGCACACAGCCCAGCTTGGAGCGAACGACCTAC
ACCGAACTGAGATACCTACAGCGTGAGCTATGAGAAAGCGCCACGCTTCCCGAAGGGAGAAAGGCGGACA
GGTATCCGGTAAGCGGCAGGGTCGGAACAGGAGAGCGCACGAGGGAGCTTCCAGGGGGAAACGCCTGGTA
TCTTTATAGTCCTGTCGGGTTTCGCCACCTCTGACTTGAGCGTCGATTTTTGTGATGCTCGTCAGGGGGG
CGGAGCCTATGGAAAAACGCCAGCAACGCGGCCTTTTTACGGTTCCTGGCCTTTTGCTGGCCTTTTGCTC
ACATGTTCTTTCCTGCGTTATCCCCTGATTCTGTGGATAACCGTATTACCGCCTTTGAGTGAGCTGATAC
CGCTCGCCGCAGCCGAACGACCGAGCGCAGCGAGTCAGTGAGCGAGGAAGCGGAAGAGCGCCCAATACGC
AAACCGCCTCTCCCCGCGCGTTGGCCGATTCATTAATGCAGCTGGCACGACAGGTTTCCCGACTGGAAAG
CGGGCAGTGAGCGCAACGCAATTAATACGCGTACCGCTAGCCAGGAAGAGTTTGTAGAAACGCAAAAAGG
CCATCCGTCAGGATGGCCTTCTGCTTAGTTTGATGCCTGGCAGTTTATGGCGGGCGTCCTGCCCGCCACC
CTCCGGGCCGTTGCTTCACAACGTTCAAATCCGCTCCCGGCGGATTTGTCCTACTCAGGAGAGCGTTCAC
CGACAAACAACAGATAAAACGAAAGGCCCAGTCTTCCGACTGAGCCTTTCGTTTTATTTGATGCCTGGCA
GTTCCCTACTCTCGCGTTAACGCTAGCATGGATGTTTTCCCAGTCACGACGTTGTAAAACGACGGCCAGT
CTTAAGCTCGGGCCCTGCAGCTCTAGAGCTCGAATTCTACAGGTCACTAATACCATCTAAGTAGTTGGTT
Features (pLannotate 1.2.2; 12 found; start..end, strand, type, name):
      1..125     -  protein_bind   attR2: mutant version of attR; recombination site for the Gateway® LR reaction LR Clonase™
    127..2172    +  CDS            Jph1: JPH1_MOUSE - Also known as Jp1. Experimental evidence at protein level: Swiss-Prot protein existence level 1. Junctophilins contribute to the formation of junctional membrane complexes (JMCs) which link the plasma membrane with the endoplasmic or sarcoplasmic reticulum in excitable cells. Provides a structural foundation for functional cross-talk between the cell surface and intracellular calcium release channels. JPH1 contributes to the construction of the skeletal muscle triad by linking the t-tubule (transverse-tubule) and SR (sarcoplasmic reticulum) membranes. From Mus musculus (Mouse).
   2176..2196    -  protein_bind   attB3: mutant version of attB; core recombination site for the Gateway® BP reaction BP Clonase™
   2187..2272    -  protein_bind   attL1 (fragment): mutant version of attL; recombination site for the Gateway® LR reaction LR Clonase™
   2309..2327    -  promoter       T7 promoter: promoter for bacteriophage T7 RNA polymerase
   2461..3270    +  CDS            KanR: aminoglycoside phosphotransferase; aph(3')-Ia; confers resistance to kanamycin in bacteria or G418 (Geneticin®) in eukaryotes
   3417..4005    +  rep_origin     ori: high-copy-number ColE1/pMB1/pBR322/pUC origin of replication
   4188..4280    +  CDS            lacI (fragment): lac repressor; lacI; The lac repressor binds to the lac operator to inhibit transcription in E. coli. This inhibition can be relieved by adding lactose or isopropyl-β-D-thiogalactopyranoside (IPTG).
   4335..4362    -  terminator     rrnB T2 terminator: transcription terminator T2 from the E. coli rrnB gene
   4494..4537    +  terminator     rrnB T1 terminator: Escherichia coli rrnB; transcription terminator T1 from the E. coli rrnB gene
   4584..4620    -  CDS            lacZα (fragment): LacZα fragment of β-galactosidase; lacZ fragment
   4658..4687    -  protein_bind   attP2 (fragment): mutant version of attP; recombination site for the Gateway® BP reaction BP Clonase™
