[The description below was written by a language model from this plasmid's Addgene catalogue record and pLannotate feature annotations shown in this document.]
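Description:
p3E-jph1a is a 3' entry clone for the multisite Gateway system, carrying the zebrafish (D. rerio) junctophilin 1a coding sequence so that it can be recombined downstream of a promoter and a middle-entry element, placing jph1a at the 3' end of the assembled fusion. The 4,690 nt plasmid is propagated in E. coli on a high-copy ColE1/pUC-type origin and selected with kanamycin through an aph(3')-Ia resistance gene. rrnB T1 and T2 terminators sit upstream of the recombination cassette, where they insulate the insert from read-through transcription, and a T7 promoter lies just outside the downstream site. Short lacI and lacZα fragments are backbone remnants.

The insert is an open reading frame of about 2 kb that the automated annotation matched to mouse Jph1 by homology; the catalogue identifies it as the zebrafish orthologue jph1a. Junctophilins tether the plasma membrane or T-tubule to the sarcoplasmic reticulum in excitable cells, contributing to the skeletal muscle triad. The ORF is flanked by an attR2 site on one side and by att3-type sequence on the other (annotated as attB3 core overlapping an attL fragment), consistent with a 3' entry clone. No promoter, fluorescent protein or polyadenylation signal is annotated in this plasmid, so expression depends on the elements supplied by the partner entry and destination vectors. The catalogue lists the backbone as an actc1b-mKate2 destination vector, but the sequenced features are those of an entry clone rather than that vector. Sequencing found a T373A substitution in the junctophilin translation, which the record notes should not affect function. The construct belongs to a zebrafish toolkit used for in vivo screening of proteins involved in T-tubule formation.
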