Addgene plasmid #109551: p3E-jph1a
Purpose: Multisite gateway vector for 3' tagging with junctophilin 1a
Depositing lab: Rob Parton. Depositing organization: University of Queensland, Institute for Molecular Bioscience. Publication: In vivo cell biological screening identifies an endocytic capture mechanism for T-tubule formation. Hall TE, Martel N, Ariotti N, Xiong Z, Lo HP, Ferguson C, Rae J, Lim YW, Parton RG. Nat Commun. 2020 Jul 24;11(1):3711. doi: 10.1038/s41467-020-17486-w. PubMed 32709891.
Backbone
  Vector backbone: pDEST-actc1b-mKate2-ccdb
  Vector type: Zebrafish plasmids
Growth in bacteria
  Bacterial resistance: Kanamycin, 50 μg/mL
  Growth temperature: 37°C
  Growth strain: DH5alpha
  Copy number: High Copy
Gene/Insert
  Gene/Insert name: junctophilin 1a
  Species: D. rerio (zebrafish)
  Mutation: Please see Depositor Comments
  Entrez Gene: jph1a (a.k.a. bZ1M12.3, jph1, si:rp71-1m12.3)
  Cloning method: Gateway Cloning
Terms and licenses: Academic/Nonprofit Terms; Industry Terms: Not Available to Industry
Depositor comments: Addgene NGS found a T373A amino acid change in the junctophilin 1a translation that should not affect plasmid function
How to cite: p3E-jph1a was a gift from Rob Parton (Addgene plasmid # 109551 ; http://n2t.net/addgene:109551 ; RRID:Addgene_109551)
